Addgene plasmid #22038: pRRL_H1shLacZ_PGK_eGFP_Teto
Depositing lab: Didier Trono. Depositing organization: Swiss Federal Institute of Technology (EPFL).
Backbone
  Vector backbone: pRRL.SIN.cPPT.PGK.GFP
  Backbone size w/o insert (bp): 7700
  Vector type: Lentiviral
Growth in bacteria
  Bacterial resistance: Ampicillin, 100 μg/mL
  Growth temperature: 37°C
  Growth strain: Stbl3
  Growth instructions: HB101
  Copy number: Low Copy
Gene/Insert
  Gene/Insert name: shlacZ
  Insert size (bp): 59
  Cloning method: Restriction Enzyme
  Sequencing primers: 5′ n/a
Terms and licenses: Academic/Nonprofit Terms; Industry Terms: Not Available to Industry
Depositor comments: shLacZ oligo sequence is: 5'-aaaaacgactacacaaatcagcgatttctcttgaaaatcgctgatttgtgtgtcg
How to cite: pRRL_H1shLacZ_PGK_eGFP_Teto was a gift from Didier Trono (Addgene plasmid # 22038 ; http://n2t.net/addgene:22038 ; RRID:Addgene_22038)
