[The description below was written by a language model from this plasmid's Addgene catalogue record.]
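Description:
pRRL_H1shLacZ_PGK_eGFP_Teto is a lentiviral transfer plasmid built on the pRRL.SIN.cPPT.PGK.GFP backbone (about 7.7 kb without the insert). As the backbone name indicates, it is a self-inactivating (SIN) design, in which a deletion in the 3′ LTR disables LTR promoter activity after integration. It also carries a central polypurine tract (cPPT), an element that generally improves transduction efficiency. The plasmid is propagated in bacteria under ampicillin selection and is recorded as low copy. No feature table accompanies the record, so details such as the replication origin, packaging signal and any post-transcriptional elements cannot be confirmed here.

The insert is a 59 bp short hairpin cassette, shlacZ, introduced by restriction enzyme cloning. Judging from the construct name, the hairpin is expressed from the H1 RNA polymerase III promoter, while a separate PGK promoter drives eGFP as a fluorescent marker for transduced cells. The "Teto" in the name suggests that tet operator sequences are included. These would allow binding of a tetracycline-responsive regulator and so doxycycline-controlled expression, but the record does not state where these elements lie or which regulator is meant to act on them.

Because lacZ is a bacterial gene absent from mammalian cells, a hairpin against it is commonly used as a non-targeting control alongside gene-specific shRNA vectors of the same design, or to silence a lacZ reporter. The record does not explicitly state the intended purpose.
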