>Addgene plasmid #22038 | pRRL_H1shLacZ_PGK_eGFP_Teto | addgene partial sequence | sequence record 27780 | 22038 with H1
CTTATAAGTTCTGTATGAGCCACAGATCCGACTACACAAATCAGCGATTTTCAAGAGAAATCGCTGATTT
GTGTAGTCGTTTTTATCGATCGCGCGAAGGGCGAATTCTGCAGATATCCATCACACTGGCGGCCGCTCGA
GGCTAGTCTCGTGATCGATAAAATTTTGAATTTTTGTAATTTGTTTTTGTAATTCTTTAGTTTGTATGTC
TGTTGCTATTATGTCTACTATTCTTTCCCCTGCACTGTACCCCCCAATCCCCCCTTTTCTTTTAAAAGTT
AACCGATACCGTCGAGATCCGTTCACTAATCGAATGGATCTGTCTCTGTCTCTCTCTCCACCTTCTTCTT
CTATTCCTTCGGGCCTGTCGGGTCCCCTCGGGGTTGGGAGGTGGGTCTGAAACGATAATGGTGAATATCC
CTGCCTAACTCTATTCACTATAGAAAGTACAGCAAAAACTATTCTTAAACCTACCAAGCCTCCTACTATC
ATTATGAATAATTTTATATACCACAGCCAATTTGTTATGTTAAACCAATTCCACAAACTTGCCCATTTAT
CTAATTCCAATAATTCTTGTTCATTCTTTTCTTGCTGGTTTTGCGATTCTTCAATTAAGGAGTGTATTAA
GCTTGTGTAATTGTTAATTTCTCTGTCCCACTCCATCCAGGTCGTGTGATTCCAAATCTGTTCCAGAGAT
TTATTACTCCAACTAGCATTCCAAGGCACAGCAGTGGTGCAAATGAGTTTTCCAGAGCAACCCCAAATCC
CCAGGAGCTGTTGATCCTTTAGGTATCTTTCCACAGCCAGGATTCTTGCCTGGNGCTGCTTGATGCCCCA
GACTGTGAGTTGCAACAGATGCTGTTGCGCCTCNANAGCCCTCAGCAAATTGTTCTGCTGCTGCACTATA
