>Addgene plasmid #22038 | pRRL_H1shLacZ_PGK_eGFP_Teto | addgene partial sequence | sequence record 27781 | 22038 with EGFP-N
GCTCCTCGCCCTTGCTCACCATGGTGGCGACCGGTGGATCCCCCTGGGGAGAGAGGTCGGTGATTCGGTC
AACGAGGGAGCCGACTGCCGACGTGCGCTCCGGAGGCTTGCAGAATGCGGAACACCGCGCGGGCAGGAAC
AGGGCCCACACTACCGCCCCACACCCCGCCTCCCGCACCGCCCCTTCCCGGCCGCTGCTCTCGGCGCGCC
CTGCTGAGCAGCCGCTATTGGCCACAGCCCATCGCGGTCGGCGCGCTGCCATTGCTCCCTGGCGCTGTCC
GTCTGCGAGGGTACTAGTGAGACGTGCGGCTTCCGTTTGTCACGTCCGGCACGCCGCGAACCGCAAGGAA
CCTTCCCGACTTAGGGGCGGAGCAGGAAGCGTCGCCGGGGGGCCCACAAGGGTAGCGGCGAAGATCCGGG
TGACGCTGCGAACGGACGTGAAGAATGTGCGAGACCCAGGGTCGGCGCCGCTGCGTTTCCCGGAACCACG
CCCAGAGCAGCCGCGTCCCTGCGCAAACCCAGGGCTGCCTTGGAAAAGGCGCAACCCCAACCCCGTGGAA
TTCGATATCAAGCTTCTCGAGTCCCTATCAGTGATAGAGAAAAGTGAAAGTCGGGGCTGCAGGAATTCGA
ACGCTGACGTCATCAACCCGCTCCAAGGAATCGCGGGCCCAGTGTCACTAGGCGGGAACACCCAGCGCGC
GTGCGCCCTGGCAGGAAGATGGCTGTGAGGGACAGGGGAGTGGCGCCCTGCAATATTTGCATGTCGCTAT
GTGTTCTGGGAAATCACCATAAACGTGAAATGTCTTT
